Addgene plasmid #27040: pCI Flag Smad3 NL WT
Depositing lab: Joan Massague. Depositing organization: Memorial Sloan-Kettering Cancer Center. Publication: Ubiquitin ligase Nedd4L targets activated Smad2/3 to limit TGF-beta signaling. Gao S, Alarcon C, Sapkota G, Rahman S, Chen PY, Goerner N, Macias MJ, Erdjument-Bromage H, Tempst P, Massague J. Mol Cell. 2009 Nov 13. 36(3):457-68. 10.1016/j.molcel.2009.09.043 PubMed 19917253.
Backbone
  Vector backbone: pCI
  Backbone size w/o insert (bp): 4000
  Vector type: Mammalian Expression
Growth in bacteria
  Bacterial resistance: Ampicillin, 100 μg/mL
  Growth temperature: 37°C
  Growth strain: DH5alpha
  Copy number: High Copy
Gene/Insert
  Gene/Insert name: Smad3
  Species: H. sapiens (human)
  Insert size (bp): 700
  Mutation: aa 1-226
  Entrez Gene: SMAD3 (a.k.a. HSPC193, HsT17436, JV15-2, LDS1C, LDS3, MADH3, hMAD-3, hSMAD3, mad3)
  Tag / fusion protein: Flag (N terminal on insert)
  Cloning method: Restriction Enzyme; 5′ cloning site XbaI (not destroyed); 3′ cloning site NotI (not destroyed)
  Sequencing primers: 5′ T7; 3′ EBV-rev
Terms and licenses: Academic/Nonprofit Terms; Industry Terms: Not Available to Industry
How to cite: pCI Flag Smad3 NL WT was a gift from Joan Massague (Addgene plasmid # 27040 ; http://n2t.net/addgene:27040 ; RRID:Addgene_27040)
