[The description below was written by a language model from this plasmid's Addgene catalogue record.]
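Description:
pCI Flag Smad3 NL WT is a mammalian expression plasmid built on the pCI backbone (about 4 kb without insert). It is maintained in E. coli as a high-copy plasmid under ampicillin selection. The record does not list the backbone's regulatory elements. pCI-type vectors generally drive transcription from the CMV immediate-early enhancer/promoter, followed by a chimeric intron and an SV40 late polyadenylation signal. A T7 promoter lies upstream of the cloning site, which fits the T7 primer listed for 5′ sequencing. No mammalian selection marker is recorded, so the plasmid is best suited to transient transfection.

The insert is a roughly 700 bp fragment of human SMAD3 encoding amino acids 1–226, cloned between XbaI and NotI sites that both remain intact, with a Flag epitope fused at the N-terminus. This span covers the N-terminal MH1 domain and the linker region and leaves out the C-terminal MH2 domain, so "NL" in the name probably means N-terminal plus linker. "WT" suggests the sequence within the fragment is unmutated, probably to set it apart from linker-mutant versions, though the record does not explain either abbreviation.

The associated publication describes how the ubiquitin ligase Nedd4L targets activated Smad2/3 to limit TGF-β signalling. The construct was therefore likely used to express a Flag-tagged Smad3 fragment in mammalian cells for immunoprecipitation, immunoblotting or binding assays that map interactions and modifications involving the linker region. The record does not state the specific experiments.
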