>Addgene plasmid #27040 | pCI Flag Smad3 NL WT | addgene partial sequence | sequence record 33273 | 27040 with EBV-rev
AGCGGCCGCTTAGTAGGTAACTGGCTGCAGGTCCAAGTTATTATGTGCTGGGGACATCGGATTCGGGGAT
AGGTTTGGAGAACCTGCGTCCATGCTGTGGTTCATCTGGTGGTCACTGGTTTCTCCATCTTCACTCAGGT
AGCCAGGGGGTGGGGTCTCTGGAATATTGCTCTGGGGCTCGATGCCTGCGGGGAAGTTAGTGTTTTCGGG
GATGGAATGGCTGTAGTCGTCCAGTGGGGGGAACTCGGCCGGGATCTCTGTGTGGCGTGGCACCAACACA
GGAGGTAGAACTGGTGTCTCTACTCTCTGGTAGTGGTAGGGATTCACGCAGACCTCGTCCTTCTTCATAT
TGAAGGCGAACTCACACAGCTCCATGGCCCGCAGCTCGTGGTGGCTGTGCAGGTCTGGCCATCGCCACAG
GCGGCAGTAGATGACATGAGGGAGCCCCTTCCGATGGGACACCTGCAACCGGCCATCCAGGGACCTGGGG
ATGGTGATGCACTTGGTGTTGACGTTCTGCGTGGTGATGGCCTTCTCCAGCTCGTCCAGCTGCCCCGTCT
TCTTGAGTTTCTTGACCAGGCTCTTGACCGCCTTCTCGCACCATTTCTCCTCCTGCCCGTTCTGCTCGCC
CTTCTTCCAGCCCAGCAGGCGCTTCACGATCGGGGGAGTGAAAGGCAGGATGGACGATCTAGAGGTACCA
CGCGTGAATTCTTTGTCATCGTCATCCTTATAGTCCATGGTCTCGAGGCTAGCCTATAGTGAGTCGTATT
AAGTACTCTAGCCTTAAGAGCTGTAATTGAACTGGGAGTGGACACCTGTGGAGAGAAAGGCAAAGTGGAT
GTCAGTAAGACCAATAGGTGCC
