>Addgene plasmid #27040 | pCI Flag Smad3 NL WT | addgene partial sequence | sequence record 33274 | 27040 with LNCX
GGTAGTTTATCACAGTTAAATTGCTAACGCAGTCAGTGCTTCTGACACAACAGTCTCGAACTTAAGCTGC
AGAAGTTGGTCGTGAGGCACTGGGCAGGTAAGTATCAAGGTTACAAGACAGGTTTAAGGAGACCAATAGA
AACTGGGCTTGTCGAGACAGAGAAGACTCTTGCGTTTCTGATAGGCACCTATTGGTCTTACTGACATCCA
CTTTGCCTTTCTCTCCACAGGTGTCCACTCCCAGTTCAATTACAGCTCTTAAGGCTAGAGTACTTAATAC
GACTCACTATAGGCTAGCCTCGAGACCATGGACTATAAGGATGACGATGACAAAGAATTCACGCGTGGTA
CCTCTAGATCGTCCATCCTGCCTTTCACTCCCCCGATCGTGAAGCGCCTGCTGGGCTGGAAGAAGGGCGA
GCAGAACGGGCAGGAGGAGAAATGGTGCGAGAAGGCGGTCAAGAGCCTGGTCAAGAAACTCAAGAAGACG
GGGCAGCTGGACGAGCTGGAGAAGGCCATCACCACGCAGAACGTCAACACCAAGTGCATCACCATCCCCA
GGTCCCTGGATGGCCGGTTGCAGGTGTCCCATCGGAAGGGGCTCCCTCATGTCATCTACTGCCGCCTGTG
GCGATGGCCAGACCTGCACAGCCACCACGAGCTGCGGGCCATGGAGCTGTGTGAGTTCGCCTTCAATATG
AAGAAGGACGAGGTCTGCGTGAATCCCTACCACTACCAGAGAGTAGAGACACCAGTTCTACCTCCTGTGT
TGGTGCCACGCCACACAGAGATCCCGGCCGAGTTCCCCCCACTGGACGACTACAGCCATTCCATCCCCGA
AAACACTAACTTCCCCGCAGGCATC
